Addgene plasmid #236619: pCAG-puro-3xFLAG-ANKRD11-3xHA fragment 2
Purpose: Expresses human ANKRD11 fragment in mammalian cells
Depositing lab: Tadashi Nakagawa. Depositing organization: Sanyo-Onoda City University. Publication: KBG syndrome-associated protein ANKRD11 regulates SETD5 expression to modulate rRNA levels and translation. Sashiyama S, Nakagawa T, Nakagawa M, Hosogane M, Watanabe Y, Ashitomi H, Yamane K, Shibuya N, Moroishi T, Nakayama K, Hosoi T. iScience. 2025 May 19;28(6):112699. doi: 10.1016/j.isci.2025.112699. eCollection 2025 Jun 20. PubMed 40520101.
Backbone
  Vector backbone: pCAG-puro-3xFLAG (DEST)
  Vector type: Mammalian Expression
  Selectable markers: Puromycin
Growth in bacteria
  Bacterial resistance: Ampicillin, 100 μg/mL
  Growth temperature: 37°C
  Growth strain: DH5alpha
  Copy number: High Copy
Gene/Insert
  Gene/Insert name: ANKRD11
  Species: H. sapiens (human)
  Mutation: aa 1-1006
  Entrez Gene: ANKRD11 (a.k.a. ANCO-1, ANCO1, LZ16, T13)
  Tag / fusion protein: 3xFLAG (N terminal on backbone); 3xHA (C terminal on insert)
  Cloning method: Gateway Cloning
  Sequencing primers: 5′ pCAG-F
Terms and licenses: Academic/Nonprofit Terms; Industry Terms: Not Available to Industry
How to cite: pCAG-puro-3xFLAG-ANKRD11-3xHA fragment 2 was a gift from Tadashi Nakagawa (Addgene plasmid # 236619 ; http://n2t.net/addgene:236619 ; RRID:Addgene_236619)
