[The description below was written by a language model from this plasmid's Addgene catalogue record and pLannotate feature annotations shown in this document.]
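Description:
pCAG-puro-3xFLAG-ANKRD11-3xHA fragment 2 is a mammalian expression plasmid of about 9 kb. It was made by Gateway recombination of a human ANKRD11 fragment into the pCAG-puro-3xFLAG destination backbone. In bacteria it is maintained as a high-copy plasmid through a ColE1/pUC-type origin and selected with ampicillin via the β-lactamase gene. An f1 phage origin and short remnants of lacZα, bom and rop are also annotated as leftovers of the vector lineage. For selection in mammalian cells, a separate cassette on the opposite strand uses the SV40 enhancer/early promoter to drive puromycin N-acetyltransferase, followed by an SV40 polyadenylation signal. This allows enrichment or stable selection of transfected cells with puromycin.

The payload is expressed from the CAG promoter, which combines the CMV immediate-early enhancer, the chicken β-actin promoter and a chimeric β-actin/β-globin intron. This arrangement gives strong, broadly active transcription in mammalian cells. Downstream lie a backbone-encoded N-terminal 3xFLAG tag, the attB1 site, the ANKRD11 coding fragment recorded as amino acids 1–1006, a C-terminal 3xHA tag (annotated only as a partial match) and attB2. The feature table does not annotate a dedicated polyadenylation signal for this transcription unit in the sense orientation. ANKRD11 is a chromatin regulator associated with KBG syndrome. The two different terminal epitope tags permit detection or immunoprecipitation of the fragment from either end. The "fragment 2" name suggests it belongs to a set of truncation constructs, although the record states only that it expresses a human ANKRD11 fragment in mammalian cells.
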