Features (pLannotate 1.2.2; 21 found; start..end, strand, type, name):
    563..892     -  promoter       SV40 promoter: SV40 enhancer and early promoter
    914..981     +  CDS            lacZα (fragment): LacZα fragment of β-galactosidase; lacZ fragment
    985..1413    +  rep_origin     f1 ori (sequence partly withheld): f1 bacteriophage origin of replication; arrow indicates direction of (+) strand synthesis
   1441..1540    -  misc_feature   bom (fragment): basis of mobility region from pBR322
   1642..1677    -  CDS            rop (fragment): Rop protein, which maintains plasmids at low copy number; rop
   1772..1876    +  promoter       AmpR promoter: bla
   1877..2737    +  CDS            AmpR: β-lactamase; bla; confers resistance to ampicillin, carbenicillin, and related antibiotics
   2908..3496    +  rep_origin     ori: high-copy-number ColE1/pMB1/pBR322/pUC origin of replication
   3573..3952    +  enhancer       CMV enhancer: human cytomegalovirus immediate early enhancer
   3954..4076    +  promoter       chicken β-actin promoter (fragment): contains a 21-bp deletion relative to the standard chicken β-actin promoter
   4097..4247    +  promoter       chicken β-actin promoter (fragment): contains a 21-bp deletion relative to the standard chicken β-actin promoter
   4248..5264    +  intron         chimeric intron: chimera between introns from chicken β-actin and rabbit β-globin
   5333..5350    +  misc_feature   MCS (fragment): pUC18/19 multiple cloning site
   5382..5447    +  CDS            3xFLAG: three tandem FLAG® epitope tags, followed by an enterokinase cleavage site
   5466..5490    +  protein_bind   attB1: mutant version of attB; recombination site for the Gateway® BP reaction BP Clonase™
   5523..8540    +  CDS            ANKRD11 (fragment): ANR11_HUMAN - Also known as ANCO1. Experimental evidence at protein level: Swiss-Prot protein existence level 1. Chromatin regulator which modulates histone acetylation and gene expression in neural precursor cells (By similarity). May recruit histone deacetylases (HDACs) to the p160 coactivators/nuclear receptor complex to inhibit ligand-dependent transactivation (PubMed:15184363). Has a role in proliferation and development of cortical neural precursors (PubMed:25556659). May also regulate bone homeostasis (By similarity). From Homo sapiens (Human).
   8565..8591    +  CDS            3xHA (fragment): three tandem HA epitope tags
   8664..8688    -  protein_bind   attB2: mutant version of attB; recombination site for the Gateway® BP reaction BP Clonase™
   8713..8834    -  polyA_signal   SV40 poly(A) signal: SV40 polyadenylation signal
   8857..8925    -  CDS            large T antigen (fragment): large T antigen from SV40 (simian virus 40)
   9002..553     -  CDS            PuroR (across the origin): puromycin N-acetyltransferase; pac from Streptomyces alboniger; confers resistance to puromycin
>Addgene plasmid #236619 | pCAG-puro-3xFLAG-ANKRD11-3xHA fragment 2 | addgene full sequence | sequence record 481707 | Addgene NGS Result
GCACCTCGACGTCGGCGGTGACGGTGAAGCCGAGCCGCTCGTAGAAGGGGAGGTTGCGGGGCGCGGAGGT
CTCCAGGAAGGCGGGCACCCCGGCGCGCTCGGCCGCCTCCACTCCGGGGAGCACGACGGCGCTGCCCAGA
CCCTTGCCCTGGTGGTCGGGCGAGACGCCGACGGTGGCCAGGAACCACGCGGGCTCCTTGGGCCGGTGCG
GCGCCAGGAGGCCTTCCATCTGTTGCTGCGCGGCCAGCCGGGAACCGCTCAACTCGGCCATGCGCGGGCC
GATCTCGGCGAACACCGCCCCCGCTTCGACGCTCTCCGGCGTGGTCCAGACCGCCACCGCGGCGCCGTCG
TCCGCGACCCACACCTTGCCGATGTCGAGCCCGACGCGCGTGAGGAAGAGTTCTTGCAGCTCGGTGACCC
GCTCGATGTGGCGGTCCGGATCGACGGTGTGGCGCGTGGCGGGGTAGTCGGCGAACGCGGCGGCGAGGGT
GCGTACGGCCCTGGGGACGTCGTCGCGGGTGGCGAGGCGCACCGTGGGCTTGTACTCGGTCATGGTAAGC
TTTTTGCAAAAGCCTAGGCCTCCAAAAAAGCCTCCTCACTACTTCTGGAATAGCTCAGAGGCCGAGGCGG
CCTCGGCCTCTGCATAAATAAAAAAAATTAGTCAGCCATGGGGCGGAGAATGGGCGGAACTGGGCGGAGT
TAGGGGCGGGATGGGCGGAGTTAGGGGCGGGACTATGGTTGCTGACTAATTGAGATGCATGCTTTGCATA
CTTCTGCCTGCTGGGGAGCCTGGGGACTTTCCACACCTGGTTGCTGACTAATTGAGATGCATGCTTTGCA
TACTTCTGCCTGCTGGGGAGCCTGGGGACTTTCCACACCCTAACTGACACACATTCCACAGGTCGAGATC
CGGGCTGGCGTAATAGCGAAGAGGCCCGCACCGATCGCCCTTCCCAACAGTTGCGCAGCCTGAATGGCGA
ATGG
[124 nt withheld, positions 985-1108]
C
[91 nt withheld, positions 1110-1200]
A
[49 nt withheld, positions 1202-1250]
CCTTTGACGTTGGAGTCCACGTTCTTT
[37 nt withheld, positions 1278-1314]
ACCCTATCTCGGTCTATTCTTTTGATTTATAAGGGATTTTGCCGATTTCGGCCTATTGGTTAAAAAATGA
GCTGATTTAACAAAAATTTAACGCGAATTTTAACAAAATATTAACGCTTACAATTTCCTGATGCGGTATT
TTCTCCTTACGCATCTGTGCGGTATTTCACACCGCATATGGTGCACTCTCAGTACAATCTGCTCTGATGC
CGCATAGTTAAGCCAGCCCCGACACCCGCCAACACCCGCTGACGCGCCCTGACGGGCTTGTCTGCTCCCG
GCATCCGCTTACAGACAAGCTGTGACCGTCTCCGGGAGCTGCATGTGTCAGAGGTTTTCACCGTCATCAC
CGAAACGCGCGAGACGAAAGGGCCTCGTGATACGCCTATTTTTATAGGTTAATGTCATGATAATAATGGT
TTCTTAGACGTCAGGTGGCACTTTTCGGGGAAATGTGCGCGGAACCCCTATTTGTTTATTTTTCTAAATA
CATTCAAATATGTATCCGCTCATGAGACAATAACCCTGATAAATGCTTCAATAATATTGAAAAAGGAAGA
GTATGAGTATTCAACATTTCCGTGTCGCCCTTATTCCCTTTTTTGCGGCATTTTGCCTTCCTGTTTTTGC
TCACCCAGAAACGCTGGTGAAAGTAAAAGATGCTGAAGATCAGTTGGGTGCACGAGTGGGTTACATCGAA
CTGGATCTCAACAGCGGTAAGATCCTTGAGAGTTTTCGCCCCGAAGAACGTTTTCCAATGATGAGCACTT
TTAAAGTTCTGCTATGTGGCGCGGTATTATCCCGTATTGACGCCGGGCAAGAGCAACTCGGTCGCCGCAT
ACACTATTCTCAGAATGACTTGGTTGAGTACTCACCAGTCACAGAAAAGCATCTTACGGATGGCATGACA
GTAAGAGAATTATGCAGTGCTGCCATAACCATGAGTGATAACACTGCGGCCAACTTACTTCTGACAACGA
TCGGAGGACCGAAGGAGCTAACCGCTTTTTTGCACAACATGGGGGATCATGTAACTCGCCTTGATCGTTG
GGAACCGGAGCTGAATGAAGCCATACCAAACGACGAGCGTGACACCACGATGCCTGTAGCAATGGCAACA
ACGTTGCGCAAACTATTAACTGGCGAACTACTTACTCTAGCTTCCCGGCAACAATTAATAGACTGGATGG
AGGCGGATAAAGTTGCAGGACCACTTCTGCGCTCGGCCCTTCCGGCTGGCTGGTTTATTGCTGATAAATC
TGGAGCCGGTGAGCGTGGGTCTCGCGGTATCATTGCAGCACTGGGGCCAGATGGTAAGCCCTCCCGTATC
GTAGTTATCTACACGACGGGGAGTCAGGCAACTATGGATGAACGAAATAGACAGATCGCTGAGATAGGTG
CCTCACTGATTAAGCATTGGTAACTGTCAGACCAAGTTTACTCATATATACTTTAGATTGATTTAAAACT
TCATTTTTAATTTAAAAGGATCTAGGTGAAGATCCTTTTTGATAATCTCATGACCAAAATCCCTTAACGT
GAGTTTTCGTTCCACTGAGCGTCAGACCCCGTAGAAAAGATCAAAGGATCTTCTTGAGATCCTTTTTTTC
TGCGCGTAATCTGCTGCTTGCAAACAAAAAAACCACCGCTACCAGCGGTGGTTTGTTTGCCGGATCAAGA
GCTACCAACTCTTTTTCCGAAGGTAACTGGCTTCAGCAGAGCGCAGATACCAAATACTGTTCTTCTAGTG
TAGCCGTAGTTAGGCCACCACTTCAAGAACTCTGTAGCACCGCCTACATACCTCGCTCTGCTAATCCTGT
TACCAGTGGCTGCTGCCAGTGGCGATAAGTCGTGTCTTACCGGGTTGGACTCAAGACGATAGTTACCGGA
TAAGGCGCAGCGGTCGGGCTGAACGGGGGGTTCGTGCACACAGCCCAGCTTGGAGCGAACGACCTACACC
GAACTGAGATACCTACAGCGTGAGCTATGAGAAAGCGCCACGCTTCCCGAAGGGAGAAAGGCGGACAGGT
ATCCGGTAAGCGGCAGGGTCGGAACAGGAGAGCGCACGAGGGAGCTTCCAGGGGGAAACGCCTGGTATCT
TTATAGTCCTGTCGGGTTTCGCCACCTCTGACTTGAGCGTCGATTTTTGTGATGCTCGTCAGGGGGGCGG
AGCCTATGGAAAAACGCCAGCAACGCGGCCTTTTTACGGTTCCTGGCCTTTTGCTGGCCTTTTGCTCACA
TGGCTCGACAGATCCCTCGACATTGATTATTGACTAGTTATTAATAGTAATCAATTACGGGGTCATTAGT
TCATAGCCCATATATGGAGTTCCGCGTTACATAACTTACGGTAAATGGCCCGCCTGGCTGACCGCCCAAC
GACCCCCGCCCATTGACGTCAATAATGACGTATGTTCCCATAGTAACGCCAATAGGGACTTTCCATTGAC
GTCAATGGGTGGAGTATTTACGGTAAACTGCCCACTTGGCAGTACATCAAGTGTATCATATGCCAAGTAC
GCCCCCTATTGACGTCAATGACGGTAAATGGCCCGCCTGGCATTATGCCCAGTACATGACCTTATGGGAC
TTTCCTACTTGGCAGTACATCTACGTATTAGTCATCGCTATTACCATGGTCGAGGTGAGCCCCACGTTCT
GCTTCACTCTCCCCATCTCCCCCCCCTCCCCACCCCCAATTTTGTATTTATTTATTTTTTAATTATTTTG
TGCAGCGATGGGGGCGGGGGGGGGGGGGGGGCCGCCCATGGGGGGGGCGGGGGGGGGGGGGGGGGGGGGG
GGGGGGGGGGGGGGGGGGGGCGAGGCGGAGAGGTGCGGCGGCAGCCAATCAGAGCGGCGCGCTCCGAAAG
TTTCCTTTTATGGCGAGGCGGCGGCGGCGGCGGCCCTATAAAAAGCGAAGCGCGCGGCGGGCGGGAGTCG
CTGCGCGCTGCCTTCGCCCCGTGCCCCGCTCCGCCGCCGCCTCGCGCCGCCCGCCCCGGCTCTGACTGAC
CGCGTTACTCCCACAGGTGAGCGGGCGGGACGGCCCTTCTCCTCCGGGCTGTAATTAGCGCTTGGTTTAA
TGACGGCTTGTTTCTTTTCTGTGGCTGCGTGAAAGCCTTGAGGGGCTCCGGGAGGGCCCTTTGTGCGGGG
GGAGCGGCTCGGGGGGTGCGTGCGTGTGTGTGTGCGTGGGGAGCGCCGCGTGCGGCTCCGCGCTGCCCGG
CGGCTGTGAGCGCTGCGGGCGCGGCGCGGGGCTTTGTGCGCTCCGCAGTGTGCGCGAGGGGAGCGCGGCC
GGGGGCGGTGCCCCGCGGTGCGGGGGGGGCTGCGAGGGGAACAAAGGCTGCGTGCGGGGTGTGTGCGTGG
GGGGGTGAGCAGGGGGTGTGGGCGCGTCGGTCGGGCTGCAACCCCCCCTGCACCCCCCTCCCCGAGTTGC
TGAGCACGGCCCGGCTTCGGGTGCGGGGCTCCGTACGGGGCGTGGCGCGGGGCTCGCCGTGCCGGGCGGG
GGGTGGCGGCAGGTGGGGGTGCCGGGCGGGGCGGGGCCGCCTCGGGCCGGGGAGGGCTCGGGGGAGGGGC
GCGGCGGCCCCCGGAGCGCCGGCGGCTGTCGAGGCGCGGCGAGCCGCAGCCATTGCCTTTTATGGTAATC
GTGCGAGAGGGCGCAGGGACTTCCTTTGTCCCAAATCTGTGCGGAGCCGAAATCTGGGAGGCGCCGCCGC
ACCCCCTCTAGCGGGCGCGGGGCGAAGCGGTGCGGCGCCGGCAGGAAGGAAATGGGCGGGGAGGGCCTTC
GTGCGTCGCCGCGCCGCCGTCCCCTTCTCCCTCTCCAGCCTCGGGGCTGTCCGCGGGGGGACGGCTGCCT
TCGGGGGGGACGGGGCAGGGCGGGGTTCGGCTTCTGGCGTGTGACCGGCGGCTCTAGAGCCTCTGCTAAC
CATGTTCATGCCTTCTTCTTTTTCCTACAGCTCCTGGGCAACGTGCTGGTTATTGTGCTGTCTCATCATT
TTGGCAAAGAATTGATTTATCGATTTGGGAATTCGAGCTCGGTACCAGATCTTCTAGATTCGAACTCGAG
CACCATGGACTACAAAGACCATGACGGTGATTATAAAGATCATGACATCGATTACAAGGATGACGATGAC
AAGCTCTGCAGGGCGGCCATCACAAGTTTGTACAAAAAAGCAGGCTCTTTAAAGGAACCAATTCAGTCGA
CTGGATCCATGCCCAAGGGTGGGTGCCCTAAAGCACCACAGCAGGAAGAGCTTCCCCTCAGCAGCGACAT
GGTGGAGAAGCAGACTGGGAAAAAGGATAAAGATAAAGTTTCTCTAACCAAGACCCCAAAACTGGAGCGT
GGCGATGGCGGGAAGGAGGTGAGGGAGCGAGCCAGCAAGCGGAAGCTGCCCTTCACCGCGGGCGCCAATG
GGGAGCAGAAGGACTCGGACACAGAGAAGCAGGGCCCTGAGCGGAAGAGGATTAAGAAGGAGCCTGTCAC
CCGGAAGGCCGGGCTGCTGTTTGGCATGGGGCTGTCTGGAATCCGAGCCGGCTACCCCCTCTCCGAGCGC
CAGCAGGTGGCCCTTCTCATGCAGATGACGGCCGAGGAGTCTGCCAACAGCCCAGTGGACACAACACCAA
AGCACCCCTCCCAGTCTACAGTGTGTCAGAAGGGAACGCCCAACTCTGCCTCAAAAACCAAAGATAAAGT
GAACAAGAGAAACGAGCGTGGAGAGACCCGCCTGCACCGAGCCGCCATCCGCGGGGACGCCCGGCGCATC
AAAGAGCTCATCAGCGAGGGGGCAGACGTCAACGTCAAGGACTTCGCAGGCTGGACGGCGCTGCACGAGG
CCTGTAACCGGGGCTACTACGACGTCGCGAAGCAGCTGCTGGCTGCAGGTGCGGAGGTGAACACCAAGGG
CCTAGATGACGACACGCCTTTGCACGACGCTGCCAACAACGGGCACTACAAGGTGGTGAAGCTGCTGCTG
CGGTACGGAGGGAACCCGCAGCAGAGCAACAGGAAAGGCGAGACGCCGCTGAAAGTGGCCAACTCCCCCA
CGATGGTGAACCTCCTGTTAGGCAAAGGCACTTACACTTCCAGCGAGGAGAGCTCGACGGAGAGCTCAGA
AGAGGAAGACGCACCATCCTTCGCACCTTCCAGTTCAGTCGACGGCAACAACACGGACTCCGAGTTCGAA
AAAGGCCTCAAGCACAAGGCCAAGAACCCAGAGCCACAGAAGGCCACGGCCCCCGTCAAGGACGAGTATG
AGTTTGATGAGGACGACGAGCAGGACAGGGTTCCTCCGGTGGACGACAAGCACCTATTGAAAAAGGACTA
CAGAAAAGAAACGAAATCCAATAGTTTTATCTCTATACCCAAAATGGAGGTTAAAAGTTACACTAAAAAT
AACACGATTGCACCAAAGAAAGCGTCCCATCGTATCCTGTCAGACACGTCGGACGAGGAGGACGCGAGTG
TCACCGTGGGGACAGGAGAGAAGCTGAGACTCTCGGCACATACGATATTGCCTGGTAGTAAGACACGAGA
GCCTTCTAATGCCAAGCAGCAGAAGGAAAAAAATAAAGTGAAAAAGAAGCGAAAGAAAGAAACAAAAGGC
AGAGAGGTTCGCTTCGGAAAGCGGAGCGACAAGTTCTGCTCCTCGGAGTCGGAGAGCGAGTCCTCAGAGA
GTGGGGAGGATGACAGGGACTCTCTGGGGAGCTCTGGCTGCCTCAAGGGGTCCCCGCTGGTGCTGAAGGA
CCCCTCCCTGTTCAGCTCCCTCTCTGCCTCCTCCACCTCGTCTCACGGGAGCTCTGCCGCCCAGAAGCAG
AACCCCAGCCACACAGACCAGCACACCAAGCACTGGCGGACAGACAATTGGAAAACCATTTCTTCCCCGG
CTTGGTCAGAGGTCAGTTCTTTATCAGACTCCACAAGGACGAGACTGACAAGCGAGTCTGACTACTCCTC
TGAGGGCTCCAGTGTGGAATCGCTGAAGCCAGTGAGGAAGAGGCAGGAGCACAGGAAGCGAGCCTCCCTG
TCGGAGAAGAAGAGCCCCTTCCTGTCCAGCGCGGAGGGCGCTGTCCCCAAACTGGACAAGGAGGGGAAAG
TTGTCAAAAAACATAAAACAAAACACAAACACAAAAACAAGGAGAAGGGACAGTGTTCCATCAGCCAAGA
GCTGAAGTTGAAAAGTTTTACTTACGAATATGAGGACTCCAAGCAGAAGTCAGATAAGGCTATACTGTTA
GAGAATGATCTTTCCACTGAAAACAAGCTAAAAGTGTTAAAGCACGATCGCGACCACTTTAAAAAAGAAG
AGAAACTTAGCAAAATGAAATTAGAAGAAAAAGAATGGCTCTTTAAAGATGAAAAATCACTGAAGAGAAT
CAAAGACACAAACAAAGACATCAGCAGGTCTTTCCGAGAAGAGAAAGACCGTTCGAATAAAGCAGAAAAG
GAGAGATCGCTGAAGGAAAAGTCTCCGAAAGAAGAAAAACTGAGACTGTACAAAGAGGAGAGAAAGAAGA
AATCAAAAGACCGGCCCTCAAAATTAGAGAAGAAGAATGATTTAAAAGAGGACAAAATTTCAAAAGAGAA
GGAGAAGATTTTTAAAGAAGATAAAGAAAAACTCAAAAAAGAAAAGGTTTATAGGGAAGATTCTGCTTTT
GACGAATATTGTAACAAAAATCAGTTTCTGGAGAATGAAGACACCAAATTTAGCCTTTCTGACGATCAGC
GAGATCGGTGGTTTTCTGACTTGTCCGATTCATCCTTTGATTTCAAAGGGGAGGACAGCTGGGACTCGCC
AGTGACAGACTACAGGGACATGAAGAGCGACTCTGTGGCCAAGCTCATCTTGGAGACGGTGAAGGAGGAC
AGCAAGGAGAGGAGGCGGGACAGCCGGGCCCGGGAGAAGCGAGACTACAGAGAGCCCTTCTTCCGAAAGA
AGGACAGGGACTATTTGGATAAAAACTCTGAGAAGAGGAAAGAGCAGACTGAAAAGCATAAAAGTGTCCC
TGGCTACCTTTCGGAAAAGGACAAGAAGAGGAGAGAGTCCGCAGAGGCCGGGCGGGACAGAAAGGACGCC
CTGGAGAGCTGCAAGGAGCGCAGGGACGGCAGGGCCAAGCCCGAGGAGGTGCACCGGGAGGAGCTGAAGG
AGTGTGGCTGCGAGAGTGGCTTCAAGGACAAGTCCGACGGCGACTTTGGGAAGGGCCTGGAGCCGTGGGA
ACGGCACCACCCAGCAGCGGCCGCACTCGAGATGGCCGCATACCCATACGATGTTCCAGATTACGCTGGC
TATCCCTATGACGTCCCGGACTATGCAGGATCCTATCCATATGACGTTCCAGATTACGCTGATATCTAGA
CCCAGCTTTCTTGTACAAAGTGGTGATGGCCGCTTCGAGCAGACATGATAAGATACATTGATGAGTTTGG
ACAAACCACAACTAGAATGCAGTGAAAAAAATGCTTTATTTGTGAAATTTGTGATGCTATTGCTTTATTT
GTAACCATTATAAGCTGCAATAAACAAGTTAACAACAACAATTGCATTCATTTTATGTTTCAGGTTCAGG
GGGAGATGTGGGAGGTTTTTTAAAGCAAGTAAAACCTCTACAAATGTGGTAAAATCGATAAGGATCTCGA
CGATGCATGGGGTCGTGCGCTCCTTTCGGTCGGGCGCTGCGGGTCGTGGGGCGGGCGTCAGGCACCGGGC
TTGCGGGTCATGCACCAGGTGCGCGGTCCTTCGG
